LOCUS       Exported 2167 bp ds-DNA circular SYN 13-MAY-2021
DEFINITION  _-factor pheromone.
ACCESSION   .
VERSION     .
KEYWORDS    pWS1837
SOURCE      synthetic DNA construct
  ORGANISM  synthetic DNA construct
REFERENCE   1 (bases 1 to 2167)
  AUTHORS   Shaw WM, Yamauchi H, Mead J, Gowers GF, Bell DJ, Oling D, Larsson N,
            Wigglesworth M, Ladds G, Ellis T
  TITLE     Engineering a Model Cell for Rational Tuning of GPCR Signaling.
  JOURNAL   Cell. 2019 Apr 18;177(3):782-796.e27. doi:
            10.1016/j.cell.2019.02.023. Epub 2019 Apr 4.
  PUBMED    30955892
REFERENCE   2 (bases 1 to 2167)
  AUTHORS   .
  TITLE     Direct Submission
  JOURNAL   Exported May 13, 2021 from SnapGene Server 1.1.58
            http://www.snapgene.com
FEATURES             Location/Qualifiers
     source          1..2167
                     /organism="synthetic DNA construct"
                     /mol_type="other DNA"
     CDS             13..279
                     /codon_start=1
                     /gene="MF-alpha-1"
                     /product="N-terminal secretion signal from S. cerevisiae
                     alpha-factor"
                     /label=-alpha-factor secretion signal
                     /note="Cleavage by the Kex2 protease occurs after the
                     dibasic KR sequence. The EA dipeptides are then removed by
                     dipeptidyl aminopeptidase A."
                     /translation="MRFPSIFTAVLFAASSALAAPVNTTTEDETAQIPAEAVIGYLDLE
                     GDFDVAVLPFSNSTNNGLLFINTTIASIAAKEEGVSLDKREAEA"
     terminator      534..568
                     /label=lambda t0 terminator
                     /note="minimal transcription terminator from phage lambda
                     (Scholtissek and Grosse, 1987)"
     CDS             complement(639..1298)
                     /codon_start=1
                     /gene="cat"
                     /product="chloramphenicol acetyltransferase"
                     /label=CmR
                     /note="confers resistance to chloramphenicol"
                     /translation="MEKKITGYTTVDISQWHRKEHFEAFQSVAQCTYNQTVQLDITAFL
                     KTVKKNKHKFYPAFIHILARLMNAHPEFRMAMKDGELVIWDSVHPCYTVFHEQTETFSS
                     LWSEYHDDFRQFLHIYSQDVACYGENLAYFPKGFIENMFFVSANPWVSFTSFDLNVANM
                     DNFFAPVFTMGKYYTQGDKVLMPLAIQVHHAVCDGFHVGRMLNELQQYCDEWQGGA"
     primer_bind     1213..1232
                     /label=CAT-R
                     /note="Chloramphenicol resistance gene, reverse primer"
     rep_origin      1480..2068
                     /direction=RIGHT
                     /label=ori
                     /note="high-copy-number ColE1/pMB1/pBR322/pUC origin of
                     replication"
     primer_bind     1969..1988
                     /label=pBR322ori-F
                     /note="pBR322 origin, forward primer"
ORIGIN
        1 agtcggtctc atatgagatt tccttcaatt tttactgcag ttttattcgc agcatcctcc
       61 gcattagctg ctccagtcaa cactacaaca gaagatgaaa cggcacaaat tccggctgaa
      121 gctgtcatcg gttacttaga tttagaaggg gatttcgatg ttgctgtttt gccattttcc
      181 aacagcacaa ataacgggtt attgtttata aatactacta ttgccagcat tgctgctaaa
      241 gaagaagggg tatctttgga taaaagagag gctgaagctt ggcattggtt gcaactaaaa
      301 cctggccaac caatgtacaa gagagaagcc gaagctgaag cttggcattg gctgcaacta
      361 aagcctggcc aaccaatgta caaaagagaa gccgacgctg aagcttggca ttggctgcaa
      421 ctaaagcctg gccaaccaat gtacaaaaga gaagccgacg ctgaagcttg gcattggttg
      481 cagttaaaac ccggccaacc aatgtactaa ctcgagtggc tgagaccaga ccaataaaaa
      541 acgcccggcg gcaaccgagc gttctgaaca aatccagatg gagttctgag gtcattactg
      601 gatctatcaa caggagtcca agcgagctcg atatcaaatt acgccccgcc ctgccactca
      661 tcgcagtact gttgtaattc attaagcatt ctgccgacat ggaagccatc acaaacggca
      721 tgatgaacct gaatcgccag cggcatcagc accttgtcgc cttgcgtata atatttgccc
      781 atggtgaaaa cgggggcgaa gaagttgtcc atattggcca cgtttaaatc aaaactggtg
      841 aaactcaccc agggattggc tgaaacgaaa aacatattct caataaaccc tttagggaaa
      901 taggccaggt tttcaccgta acacgccaca tcttgcgaat atatgtgtag aaactgccgg
      961 aaatcgtcgt ggtattcact ccagagcgat gaaaacgttt cagtttgctc atggaaaacg
     1021 gtgtaacaag ggtgaacact atcccatatc accagctcac cgtctttcat tgccatacga
     1081 aattccggat gagcattcat caggcgggca agaatgtgaa taaaggccgg ataaaacttg
     1141 tgcttatttt tctttacggt ctttaaaaag gccgtaatat ccagctgaac ggtctggtta
     1201 taggtacatt gagcaactga ctgaaatgcc tcaaaatgtt ctttacgatg ccattgggat
     1261 atatcaacgg tggtatatcc agtgattttt ttctccattt tagcttcctt agctcctgaa
     1321 aatctcgata actcaaaaaa tacgcccggt agtgatctta tttcattatg gtgaaagttg
     1381 gaacctctta cgtgcccgat caatcatgac caaaatccct taacgtgagt tttcgttcca
     1441 ctgagcgtca gaccccgtag aaaagatcaa aggatcttct tgagatcctt tttttctgcg
     1501 cgtaatctgc tgcttgcaaa caaaaaaacc accgctacca gcggtggttt gtttgccgga
     1561 tcaagagcta ccaactcttt ttccgaaggt aactggcttc agcagagcgc agataccaaa
     1621 tactgttctt ctagtgtagc cgtagttagg ccaccacttc aagaactctg tagcaccgcc
     1681 tacatacctc gctctgctaa tcctgttacc agtggctgct gccagtggcg ataagtcgtg
     1741 tcttaccggg ttggactcaa gacgatagtt accggataag gcgcagcggt cgggctgaac
     1801 ggggggttcg tgcacacagc ccagcttgga gcgaacgacc tacaccgaac tgagatacct
     1861 acagcgtgag ctatgagaaa gcgccacgct tcccgaaggg agaaaggcgg acaggtatcc
     1921 ggtaagcggc agggtcggaa caggagagcg cacgagggag cttccagggg gaaacgcctg
     1981 gtatctttat agtcctgtcg ggtttcgcca cctctgactt gagcgtcgat ttttgtgatg
     2041 ctcgtcaggg gggcggagcc tatggaaaaa cgccagcaac gcggcctttt tacggttcct
     2101 ggccttttgc tggccttttg ctcacatgtt ctttcctgcg ttatcccctg attctgtgga
     2161 taaccgt
//
