[The description below was written by a language model from this plasmid's Addgene catalogue record and the feature table of its GenBank file.]
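Description:
pWS1837 is a small (2,167 bp) part plasmid built on pYTK001, the entry vector of the modular yeast toolkit (YTK) system. It carries an α-factor pheromone coding part from Saccharomyces cerevisiae; the leading character of the name is lost in the record, which shows "_-factor". The "[3-4a]" designation in the insert name indicates the toolkit position the part occupies, which in that scheme corresponds to a coding sequence spanning into the C-terminal tag slot, upstream of a separately supplied terminator. Although it is catalogued as a yeast expression vector, the feature table shows no yeast promoter, terminator, selectable marker or origin of replication. The plasmid therefore works as a storage and donor vector in E. coli rather than as a stand-alone expression construct. It is maintained through a high-copy ColE1/pUC-type origin and selected with chloramphenicol via the cat gene (CmR), and a minimal phage lambda t0 terminator sits next to the insert region.

The only annotated element of the payload is the MF-alpha-1 N-terminal secretion signal. This prepro leader directs the precursor into the secretory pathway, where Kex2 protease cleaves after the dibasic KR motif and dipeptidyl aminopeptidase A then removes the EA dipeptides. The sequence between this leader and the lambda terminator is not annotated but presumably holds the rest of the pheromone part, including the mature peptide-coding portion. The record lists the cloning method as Gateway, though pYTK001-based parts are normally assembled by Golden Gate. The part is meant to be combined with promoter and terminator parts to build yeast cassettes that secrete α-factor, in the context of work on engineering and tuning GPCR signalling in yeast.
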