Addgene plasmid #123058: pWS1837
Purpose: _-factor pheromone
Depositing lab: Tom Ellis. Depositing organization: Imperial College London. Publication: Engineering a Model Cell for Rational Tuning of GPCR Signaling. Shaw WM, Yamauchi H, Mead J, Gowers GF, Bell DJ, Oling D, Larsson N, Wigglesworth M, Ladds G, Ellis T. Cell. 2019 Apr 18;177(3):782-796.e27. doi: 10.1016/j.cell.2019.02.023. Epub 2019 Apr 4. PubMed 30955892.
Backbone
  Vector backbone: pYTK001
  Vector type: Yeast Expression
Growth in bacteria
  Bacterial resistance: Chloramphenicol, 25 μg/mL
  Growth temperature: 37°C
  Growth strain: NEB Turbo Competent E. coli
  Copy number: High Copy
Gene/Insert
  Gene/Insert name: _-factor [3-4a]
  Species: S. cerevisiae (budding yeast)
  Cloning method: Gateway Cloning
Terms and licenses: Academic/Nonprofit Terms; Industry Terms: Not Available to Industry
Depositor comments: Please visit https://www.biorxiv.org/content/10.1101/390559v1 for bioRxiv preprint.
How to cite: pWS1837 was a gift from Tom Ellis (Addgene plasmid # 123058 ; http://n2t.net/addgene:123058 ; RRID:Addgene_123058)
